Addgene plasmid #76373: STK32B gRNA (BRDN0001146403)
Purpose: 3rd generation lentiviral gRNA plasmid targeting human STK32B
Depositing lab: John Doench & David Root. Depositing organization: Broad Institute. Publication: Optimized sgRNA design to maximize activity and minimize off-target effects of CRISPR-Cas9. Doench JG, Fusi N, Sullender M, Hegde M, Vaimberg EW, Donovan KF, Smith I, Tothova Z, Wilen C, Orchard R, Virgin HW, Listgarten J, Root DE. Nat Biotechnol. 2016 Jan 18. doi: 10.1038/nbt.3437. PubMed 26780180.
Backbone
  Vector backbone: lentiGuide-Puro
  Backbone manufacturer: Zhang Lab (Addgene plasmid # 52963)
  Vector type: Mammalian Expression, Lentiviral, CRISPR
  Selectable markers: Puromycin
Growth in bacteria
  Bacterial resistance: Ampicillin, 100 μg/mL
  Growth temperature: 37°C
  Growth strain: DH5alpha
  Copy number: High Copy
Gene/Insert
  Gene/Insert name: STK32B (alt name: STK32B)
  gRNA/shRNA sequence: GTACCTCTGAAGATACTCCA
  Species: H. sapiens (human)
  Entrez Gene: STK32B (a.k.a. UNQ3003/PRO9744, HSA250839, STK32, STKG6, YANK2)
  Promoter: hU6
  Cloning method: Unknown
  Sequencing primers: 5′ U6-F; 3′ pS2-R
Terms and licenses: Academic/Nonprofit Terms; Industry Terms: Not Available to Industry
Depositor comments: The gRNA was designed to target a Genbank reference sequence which has since been removed from the database. Note that this plasmid does NOT contain Cas9. It should be used in conjunction with lentiCas9-Blast (Addgene #52962) or otherwise with cell lines already expressing Cas9. Browse the full kinome gRNA library at http://www.addgene.org/pooled-library/broadgpp-human-kinome/ or visit http://www.broadinstitute.org/rnai/public/ for detailed protocols and information.
How to cite: STK32B gRNA (BRDN0001146403) was a gift from John Doench & David Root (Addgene plasmid # 76373 ; http://n2t.net/addgene:76373 ; RRID:Addgene_76373)
