[The description below was written by a language model from this plasmid's Addgene catalogue record and pLannotate feature annotations shown in this document.]
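Description:
STK32B gRNA (BRDN0001146403) is a third-generation lentiviral guide RNA plasmid built on the lentiGuide-Puro backbone and designed to direct Streptococcus pyogenes Cas9 to the human serine/threonine kinase gene STK32B (also known as YANK2). It is propagated in E. coli as a high-copy plasmid through a ColE1/pUC-type origin with ampicillin selection (AmpR/β-lactamase). The backbone also retains an f1 origin, an SV40 origin and poly(A) signal, and remnants of lac and T7/T3 promoter elements.

The viral genome is transcribed from an RSV promoter fused to a truncated HIV-1 5' LTR, which makes packaging Tat-independent. It continues through the Ψ packaging signal with a gag fragment, the Rev response element for Rev-dependent nuclear export, and a cPPT/CTS, and it ends in a self-inactivating ΔU3 3' LTR. Two expression units lie between the LTRs. A human U6 RNA polymerase III promoter drives the STK32B-specific spacer joined to the SpCas9 gRNA scaffold. Downstream, an EF-1α core promoter with its intron A drives puromycin N-acetyltransferase, followed by a WPRE to enhance transcript expression, so transduced mammalian cells can be selected with puromycin.

The plasmid carries no Cas9, so it is meant to be used with a separate Cas9 vector such as lentiCas9-Blast or in cells that already express Cas9, typically for knockout of STK32B. It belongs to a human kinome gRNA collection associated with work on optimised sgRNA design. The depositor notes that the guide was designed against a GenBank reference sequence that has since been withdrawn, so targeting should be checked against current annotations.
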