Features (pLannotate 1.2.2; 29 found; start..end, strand, type, name):
     14..80      +  CDS            small t antigen (fragment): SV40 (simian virus 40) small t antigen
    106..317     +  promoter       EF-1α core promoter: core promoter for human elongation factor EF-1α
    318..1256    +  intron         EF-1α intron A: intron upstream of the start codon of human EF-1α
   1278..1877    +  CDS            PuroR (fragment): puromycin N-acetyltransferase; pac from Streptomyces; confers resistance to puromycin
   1893..2481    +  misc_feature   WPRE: woodchuck hepatitis virus posttranscriptional regulatory element
   2532..2551    +  misc_feature   cPPT/CTS (fragment): central polypurine tract and central termination sequence of HIV-1
   2553..2786    +  LTR            3' LTR (ΔU3): self-inactivating 3' long terminal repeat (LTR) from HIV-1
   2864..2985    +  polyA_signal   SV40 poly(A) signal: SV40 polyadenylation signal
   3025..3160    +  rep_origin     SV40 ori: SV40 origin of replication
   3181..3199    -  promoter       T7 promoter: promoter for bacteriophage T7 RNA polymerase
   3207..3362    +  CDS            lacZα (fragment): LacZα fragment of β-galactosidase; lacZ fragment
   3367..3795    +  rep_origin     f1 ori (sequence partly withheld): f1 bacteriophage origin of replication; arrow indicates direction of (+) strand synthesis
   3848..3952    +  promoter       AmpR promoter: bla
   3953..4813    +  CDS            AmpR: β-lactamase; bla; confers resistance to ampicillin, carbenicillin, and related antibiotics
   4984..5572    +  rep_origin     ori: high-copy-number ColE1/pMB1/pBR322/pUC origin of replication
   5755..5847    +  CDS            lacI (fragment): lac repressor; lacI; The lac repressor binds to the lac operator to inhibit transcription in E. coli. This inhibition can be relieved by adding lactose or isopropyl-β-D-thiogalactopyranoside (IPTG).
   5860..5881    +  protein_bind   CAP binding site: CAP binding activates transcription in the presence of cAMP. E. coli catabolite activator protein
   5896..5926    +  promoter       lac promoter: promoter for the E. coli lac operon
   5934..5950    +  protein_bind   lac operator: The lac repressor binds to the lac operator to inhibit transcription in E. coli. This inhibition can be relieved by adding lactose or isopropyl-β-D-thiogalactopyranoside (IPTG). lac repressor encoded by lacI
   5995..6013    +  promoter       T3 promoter: promoter for bacteriophage T3 RNA polymerase
   6041..6267    +  promoter       RSV promoter: Rous sarcoma virus enhancer/promoter
   6268..6448    +  LTR            5' LTR (truncated): truncated 5' long terminal repeat (LTR) from HIV-1
   6495..6620    +  misc_feature   HIV-1 Ψ: packaging signal of human immunodeficiency virus type 1
   6604..6967    +  CDS            HIV-1 gag (fragment): gag protein from human immunodeficiency virus 1; gag
   7113..7346    +  misc_feature   RRE: The Rev response element (RRE) of HIV-1 allows for Rev-dependent mRNA export from the nucleus to the cytoplasm.
   7723..7749    +  CDS            Rev (fragment): human immunodeficiency virus 1 (HIV-1) Rev protein; rev; enhances nuclear export of unspliced and incompletely spliced viral mRNAs
   7753..7993    +  promoter       U6 promoter: RNA polymerase III promoter for human U6 snRNA
   8023..8098    +  misc_RNA       gRNA scaffold: guide RNA scaffold for the Streptococcus pyogenes CRISPR/Cas9 system
   8154..8271    +  misc_feature   cPPT/CTS: central polypurine tract and central termination sequence of HIV-1
>Addgene plasmid #76373 | STK32B gRNA (BRDN0001146403) | addgene full sequence | sequence record 185714 | Addgene Assembled Sequence
CCCGGGTGCAAAGATGGATAAAGTTTTAAACAGAGAGGAATCTTTGCAGCTAATGGACCTTCTAGGTCTT
GAAAGGAGTGGGAATTGGCTCCGGTGCCCGTCAGTGGGCAGAGCGCACATCGCCCACAGTCCCCGAGAAG
TTGGGGGGAGGGGTCGGCAATTGATCCGGTGCCTAGAGAAGGTGGCGCGGGGTAAACTGGGAAAGTGATG
TCGTGTACTGGCTCCGCCTTTTTCCCGAGGGTGGGGGAGAACCGTATATAAGTGCAGTAGTCGCCGTGAA
CGTTCTTTTTCGCAACGGGTTTGCCGCCAGAACACAGGTAAGTGCCGTGTGTGGTTCCCGCGGGCCTGGC
CTCTTTACGGGTTATGGCCCTTGCGTGCCTTGAATTACTTCCACCTGGCTGCAGTACGTGATTCTTGATC
CCGAGCTTCGGGTTGGAAGTGGGTGGGAGAGTTCGAGGCCTTGCGCTTAAGGAGCCCCTTCGCCTCGTGC
TTGAGTTGAGGCCTGGCCTGGGCGCTGGGGCCGCCGCGTGCGAATCTGGTGGCACCTTCGCGCCTGTCTC
GCTGCTTTCGATAAGTCTCTAGCCATTTAAAATTTTTGATGACCTGCTGCGACGCTTTTTTTCTGGCAAG
ATAGTCTTGTAAATGCGGGCCAAGATCTGCACACTGGTATTTCGGTTTTTGGGGCCGCGGGCGGCGACGG
GGCCCGTGCGTCCCAGCGCACATGTTCGGCGAGGCGGGGCCTGCGAGCGCGGCCACCGAGAATCGGACGG
GGGTAGTCTCAAGCTGGCCGGCCTGCTCTGGTGCCTGGCCTCGCGCCGCCGTGTATCGCCCCGCCCTGGG
CGGCAAGGCTGGCCCGGTCGGCACCAGTTGCGTGAGCGGAAAGATGGCCGCTTCCCGGCCCTGCTGCAGG
GAGCTCAAAATGGAGGACGCGGCGCTCGGGAGAGCGGGCGGGTGAGTCACCCACACAAAGGAAAAGGGCC
TTTCCGTCCTCAGCCGTCGCTTCATGTGACTCCACGGAGTACCGGGCGCCGTCCAGGCACCTCGATTAGT
TCTCGAGCTTTTGGAGTACGTCGTCTTTAGGTTGGGGGGAGGGGTTTTATGCGATGGAGTTTCCCCACAC
TGAGTGGGTGGAGACTGAAGTTAGGCCAGCTTGGCACTTGATGTAATTCTCCTTGGAATTTGCCCTTTTT
GAGTTTGGATCTTGGTTCATTCTCAAGCCTCAGACAGTGGTTCAAAGTTTTTTTCTTCCATTTCAGGTGT
CGTGACGTACGGCCACCATGACCGAGTACAAGCCCACGGTGCGCCTCGCCACCCGCGACGACGTCCCCAG
GGCCGTACGCACCCTCGCCGCCGCGTTCGCCGACTACCCCGCCACGCGCCACACCGTCGATCCGGACCGC
CACATCGAGCGGGTCACCGAGCTGCAAGAACTCTTCCTCACGCGCGTCGGGCTCGACATCGGCAAGGTGT
GGGTCGCGGACGACGGCGCCGCCGTGGCGGTCTGGACCACGCCGGAGAGCGTCGAAGCGGGGGCGGTGTT
CGCCGAGATCGGCCCGCGCATGGCCGAGTTGAGCGGTTCCCGGCTGGCCGCGCAGCAACAGATGGAAGGC
CTCCTGGCGCCGCACCGGCCCAAGGAGCCCGCGTGGTTCCTGGCCACCGTCGGAGTCTCGCCCGACCACC
AGGGCAAGGGTCTGGGCAGCGCCGTCGTGCTCCCCGGAGTGGAGGCGGCCGAGCGCGCCGGGGTGCCCGC
CTTCCTGGAGACCTCCGCGCCCCGCAACCTCCCCTTCTACGAGCGGCTCGGCTTCACCGTCACCGCCGAC
GTCGAGGTGCCCGAAGGACCGCGCACCTGGTGCATGACCCGCAAGCCCGGTGCCTGAACGCGTTAAGTCG
ACAATCAACCTCTGGATTACAAAATTTGTGAAAGATTGACTGGTATTCTTAACTATGTTGCTCCTTTTAC
GCTATGTGGATACGCTGCTTTAATGCCTTTGTATCATGCTATTGCTTCCCGTATGGCTTTCATTTTCTCC
TCCTTGTATAAATCCTGGTTGCTGTCTCTTTATGAGGAGTTGTGGCCCGTTGTCAGGCAACGTGGCGTGG
TGTGCACTGTGTTTGCTGACGCAACCCCCACTGGTTGGGGCATTGCCACCACCTGTCAGCTCCTTTCCGG
GACTTTCGCTTTCCCCCTCCCTATTGCCACGGCGGAACTCATCGCCGCCTGCCTTGCCCGCTGCTGGACA
GGGGCTCGGCTGTTGGGCACTGACAATTCCGTGGTGTTGTCGGGGAAATCATCGTCCTTTCCTTGGCTGC
TCGCCTGTGTTGCCACCTGGATTCTGCGCGGGACGTCCTTCTGCTACGTCCCTTCGGCCCTCAATCCAGC
GGACCTTCCTTCCCGCGGCCTGCTGCCGGCTCTGCGGCCTCTTCCGCGTCTTCGCCTTCGCCCTCAGACG
AGTCGGATCTCCCTTTGGGCCGCCTCCCCGCGTCGACTTTAAGACCAATGACTTACAAGGCAGCTGTAGA
TCTTAGCCACTTTTTAAAAGAAAAGGGGGGACTGGAAGGGCTAATTCACTCCCAACGAAGACAAGATCTG
CTTTTTGCTTGTACTGGGTCTCTCTGGTTAGACCAGATCTGAGCCTGGGAGCTCTCTGGCTAACTAGGGA
ACCCACTGCTTAAGCCTCAATAAAGCTTGCCTTGAGTGCTTCAAGTAGTGTGTGCCCGTCTGTTGTGTGA
CTCTGGTAACTAGAGATCCCTCAGACCCTTTTAGTCAGTGTGGAAAATCTCTAGCAGTACGTATAGTAGT
TCATGTCATCTTATTATTCAGTATTTATAACTTGCAAAGAAATGAATATCAGAGAGTGAGAGGAACTTGT
TTATTGCAGCTTATAATGGTTACAAATAAAGCAATAGCATCACAAATTTCACAAATAAAGCATTTTTTTC
ACTGCATTCTAGTTGTGGTTTGTCCAAACTCATCAATGTATCTTATCATGTCTGGCTCTAGCTATCCCGC
CCCTAACTCCGCCCATCCCGCCCCTAACTCCGCCCAGTTCCGCCCATTCTCCGCCCCATGGCTGACTAAT
TTTTTTTATTTATGCAGAGGCCGAGGCCGCCTCGGCCTCTGAGCTATTCCAGAAGTAGTGAGGAGGCTTT
TTTGGAGGCCTAGGGACGTACCCAATTCGCCCTATAGTGAGTCGTATTACGCGCGCTCACTGGCCGTCGT
TTTACAACGTCGTGACTGGGAAAACCCTGGCGTTACCCAACTTAATCGCCTTGCAGCACATCCCCCTTTC
GCCAGCTGGCGTAATAGCGAAGAGGCCCGCACCGATCGCCCTTCCCAACAGTTGCGCAGCCTGAATGGCG
AATGGG
[124 nt withheld, positions 3367-3490]
C
[91 nt withheld, positions 3492-3582]
A
[49 nt withheld, positions 3584-3632]
CCTTTGACGTTGGAGTCCACGTTCTTT
[37 nt withheld, positions 3660-3696]
ACCCTATCTCGGTCTATTCTTTTGATTTATAAGGGATTTTGCCGATTTCGGCCTATTGGTTAAAAAATGA
GCTGATTTAACAAAAATTTAACGCGAATTTTAACAAAATATTAACGCTTACAATTTAGGTGGCACTTTTC
GGGGAAATGTGCGCGGAACCCCTATTTGTTTATTTTTCTAAATACATTCAAATATGTATCCGCTCATGAG
ACAATAACCCTGATAAATGCTTCAATAATATTGAAAAAGGAAGAGTATGAGTATTCAACATTTCCGTGTC
GCCCTTATTCCCTTTTTTGCGGCATTTTGCCTTCCTGTTTTTGCTCACCCAGAAACGCTGGTGAAAGTAA
AAGATGCTGAAGATCAGTTGGGTGCACGAGTGGGTTACATCGAACTGGATCTCAACAGCGGTAAGATCCT
TGAGAGTTTTCGCCCCGAAGAACGTTTTCCAATGATGAGCACTTTTAAAGTTCTGCTATGTGGCGCGGTA
TTATCCCGTATTGACGCCGGGCAAGAGCAACTCGGTCGCCGCATACACTATTCTCAGAATGACTTGGTTG
AGTACTCACCAGTCACAGAAAAGCATCTTACGGATGGCATGACAGTAAGAGAATTATGCAGTGCTGCCAT
AACCATGAGTGATAACACTGCGGCCAACTTACTTCTGACAACGATCGGAGGACCGAAGGAGCTAACCGCT
TTTTTGCACAACATGGGGGATCATGTAACTCGCCTTGATCGTTGGGAACCGGAGCTGAATGAAGCCATAC
CAAACGACGAGCGTGACACCACGATGCCTGTAGCAATGGCAACAACGTTGCGCAAACTATTAACTGGCGA
ACTACTTACTCTAGCTTCCCGGCAACAATTAATAGACTGGATGGAGGCGGATAAAGTTGCAGGACCACTT
CTGCGCTCGGCCCTTCCGGCTGGCTGGTTTATTGCTGATAAATCTGGAGCCGGTGAGCGTGGGTCTCGCG
GTATCATTGCAGCACTGGGGCCAGATGGTAAGCCCTCCCGTATCGTAGTTATCTACACGACGGGGAGTCA
GGCAACTATGGATGAACGAAATAGACAGATCGCTGAGATAGGTGCCTCACTGATTAAGCATTGGTAACTG
TCAGACCAAGTTTACTCATATATACTTTAGATTGATTTAAAACTTCATTTTTAATTTAAAAGGATCTAGG
TGAAGATCCTTTTTGATAATCTCATGACCAAAATCCCTTAACGTGAGTTTTCGTTCCACTGAGCGTCAGA
CCCCGTAGAAAAGATCAAAGGATCTTCTTGAGATCCTTTTTTTCTGCGCGTAATCTGCTGCTTGCAAACA
AAAAAACCACCGCTACCAGCGGTGGTTTGTTTGCCGGATCAAGAGCTACCAACTCTTTTTCCGAAGGTAA
CTGGCTTCAGCAGAGCGCAGATACCAAATACTGTTCTTCTAGTGTAGCCGTAGTTAGGCCACCACTTCAA
GAACTCTGTAGCACCGCCTACATACCTCGCTCTGCTAATCCTGTTACCAGTGGCTGCTGCCAGTGGCGAT
AAGTCGTGTCTTACCGGGTTGGACTCAAGACGATAGTTACCGGATAAGGCGCAGCGGTCGGGCTGAACGG
GGGGTTCGTGCACACAGCCCAGCTTGGAGCGAACGACCTACACCGAACTGAGATACCTACAGCGTGAGCT
ATGAGAAAGCGCCACGCTTCCCGAAGGGAGAAAGGCGGACAGGTATCCGGTAAGCGGCAGGGTCGGAACA
GGAGAGCGCACGAGGGAGCTTCCAGGGGGAAACGCCTGGTATCTTTATAGTCCTGTCGGGTTTCGCCACC
TCTGACTTGAGCGTCGATTTTTGTGATGCTCGTCAGGGGGGCGGAGCCTATGGAAAAACGCCAGCAACGC
GGCCTTTTTACGGTTCCTGGCCTTTTGCTGGCCTTTTGCTCACATGTTCTTTCCTGCGTTATCCCCTGAT
TCTGTGGATAACCGTATTACCGCCTTTGAGTGAGCTGATACCGCTCGCCGCAGCCGAACGACCGAGCGCA
GCGAGTCAGTGAGCGAGGAAGCGGAAGAGCGCCCAATACGCAAACCGCCTCTCCCCGCGCGTTGGCCGAT
TCATTAATGCAGCTGGCACGACAGGTTTCCCGACTGGAAAGCGGGCAGTGAGCGCAACGCAATTAATGTG
AGTTAGCTCACTCATTAGGCACCCCAGGCTTTACACTTTATGCTTCCGGCTCGTATGTTGTGTGGAATTG
TGAGCGGATAACAATTTCACACAGGAAACAGCTATGACCATGATTACGCCAAGCGCGCAATTAACCCTCA
CTAAAGGGAACAAAAGCTGGAGCTGCAAGCTTAATGTAGTCTTATGCAATACTCTTGTAGTCTTGCAACA
TGGTAACGATGAGTTAGCAACATGCCTTACAAGGAGAGAAAAAGCACCGTGCATGCCGATTGGTGGAAGT
AAGGTGGTACGATCGTGCCTTATTAGGAAGGCAACAGACGGGTCTGACATGGATTGGACGAACCACTGAA
TTGCCGCATTGCAGAGATATTGTATTTAAGTGCCTAGCTCGATACATAAACGGGTCTCTCTGGTTAGACC
AGATCTGAGCCTGGGAGCTCTCTGGCTAACTAGGGAACCCACTGCTTAAGCCTCAATAAAGCTTGCCTTG
AGTGCTTCAAGTAGTGTGTGCCCGTCTGTTGTGTGACTCTGGTAACTAGAGATCCCTCAGACCCTTTTAG
TCAGTGTGGAAAATCTCTAGCAGTGGCGCCCGAACAGGGACTTGAAAGCGAAAGGGAAACCAGAGGAGCT
CTCTCGACGCAGGACTCGGCTTGCTGAAGCGCGCACGGCAAGAGGCGAGGGGCGGCGACTGGTGAGTACG
CCAAAAATTTTGACTAGCGGAGGCTAGAAGGAGAGAGATGGGTGCGAGAGCGTCAGTATTAAGCGGGGGA
GAATTAGATCGCGATGGGAAAAAATTCGGTTAAGGCCAGGGGGAAAGAAAAAATATAAATTAAAACATAT
AGTATGGGCAAGCAGGGAGCTAGAACGATTCGCAGTTAATCCTGGCCTGTTAGAAACATCAGAAGGCTGT
AGACAAATACTGGGACAGCTACAACCATCCCTTCAGACAGGATCAGAAGAACTTAGATCATTATATAATA
CAGTAGCAACCCTCTATTGTGTGCATCAAAGGATAGAGATAAAAGACACCAAGGAAGCTTTAGACAAGAT
AGAGGAAGAGCAAAACAAAAGTAAGACCACCGCACAGCAAGCGGCCGCTGATCTTCAGACCTGGAGGAGG
AGATATGAGGGACAATTGGAGAAGTGAATTATATAAATATAAAGTAGTAAAAATTGAACCATTAGGAGTA
GCACCCACCAAGGCAAAGAGAAGAGTGGTGCAGAGAGAAAAAAGAGCAGTGGGAATAGGAGCTTTGTTCC
TTGGGTTCTTGGGAGCAGCAGGAAGCACTATGGGCGCAGCGTCAATGACGCTGACGGTACAGGCCAGACA
ATTATTGTCTGGTATAGTGCAGCAGCAGAACAATTTGCTGAGGGCTATTGAGGCGCAACAGCATCTGTTG
CAACTCACAGTCTGGGGCATCAAGCAGCTCCAGGCAAGAATCCTGGCTGTGGAAAGATACCTAAAGGATC
AACAGCTCCTGGGGATTTGGGGTTGCTCTGGAAAACTCATTTGCACCACTGCTGTGCCTTGGAATGCTAG
TTGGAGTAATAAATCTCTGGAACAGATTTGGAATCACACGACCTGGATGGAGTGGGACAGAGAAATTAAC
AATTACACAAGCTTAATACACTCCTTAATTGAAGAATCGCAAAACCAGCAAGAAAAGAATGAACAAGAAT
TATTGGAATTAGATAAATGGGCAAGTTTGTGGAATTGGTTTAACATAACAAATTGGCTGTGGTATATAAA
ATTATTCATAATGATAGTAGGAGGCTTGGTAGGTTTAAGAATAGTTTTTGCTGTACTTTCTATAGTGAAT
AGAGTTAGGCAGGGATATTCACCATTATCGTTTCAGACCCACCTCCCAACCCCGAGGGGACCCAGAGAGG
GCCTATTTCCCATGATTCCTTCATATTTGCATATACGATACAAGGCTGTTAGAGAGATAATTAGAATTAA
TTTGACTGTAAACACAAAGATATTAGTACAAAATACGTGACGTAGAAAGTAATAATTTCTTGGGTAGTTT
GCAGTTTTAAAATTATGTTTTAAAATGGACTATCATATGCTTACCGTAACTTGAAAGTATTTCGATTTCT
TGGCTTTATATATCTTGTGGAAAGGACGAAACACCGGTACCTCTGAAGATACTCCAGTTTTAGAGCTAGA
AATAGCAAGTTAAAATAAGGCTAGTCCGTTATCAACTTGAAAAAGTGGCACCGAGTCGGTGCTTTTTTAA
GCTTGGCGTAACTAGATCTTGAGACAAATGGCAGTATTCATCCACAATTTTAAAAGAAAAGGGGGGATTG
GGGGGTACAGTGCAGGGGAAAGAATAGTAGACATAATAGCAACAGACATACAAACTAAAGAATTACAAAA
ACAAATTACAAAAATTCAAAATTTTCGGGTTTATTACAGGGACAGCAGAGATCCACTTTGGCGCCGGCTC
GAGGGGG
