>Addgene plasmid #76373 | STK32B gRNA (BRDN0001146403) | depositor partial sequence | sequence record 143833 | Target Sequence
GTACCTCTGAAGATACTCCA
