>Addgene plasmid #76373 | STK32B gRNA (BRDN0001146403) | addgene partial sequence | sequence record 185713 | hU6-F
GTAGAAAGTAATAATTTCTTGGGTAGTTTGCAGTTTTAAAATTATGTTTTAAAATGGACTATCATATGCT
TACCGTAACTTGAAAGTATTTCGATTTCTTGGCTTTATATATCTTGTGGAAAGGACGAAACACCGGTACC
TCTGAAGATACTCCAGTTTTAGAGCTAGAAATAGCAAGTTAAAATAAGGCTAGTCCGTTATCAACTTGAA
AAAGTGGCACCGAGTCGGTGCTTTTTTAAGCTTGGCGTAACTAGATCTTGAGACAAATGGCAGTATTCAT
CCACAATTTTAAAAGAAAAGGGGGGATTGGGGGGTACAGTGCAGGGGAAAGAATAGTAGACATAATAGCA
ACAGACATACAAACTAAAGAATTACAAAAACAAATTACAAAAATTCAAAATTTTCGGGTTTATTACAGGG
ACAGCAGAGATCCACTTTGGCGCCGGCTCGAGGGGGCCCGGGTGCAAAGATGGATAAAGTTTTAAACAGA
GAGGAATCTTTGCAGCTAATGGACCTTCTAGGTCTTGAAAGGAGTGGGAATTGGCTCCGGTGCCCGTCAG
TGGGCAGAGC
